>Addgene plasmid #71883 | pAC1357-pmax-NLSPUFw_VP64 | depositor full sequence | sequence record 134420 | pAC1357-pmax-NLSPUFw_VP64 sequence 4268 bps
TCAATATTGGCCATTAGCCATATTATTCATTGGTTATATAGCATAAATCAATATTGGCTATTGGCCATTG
CATACGTTGTATCTATATCATAATATGTACATTTATATTGGCTCATGTCCAATATGACCGCCATGTTGGC
ATTGATTATTGACTAGTTATTAATAGTAATCAATTACGGGGTCATTAGTTCATAGCCCATATATGGAGTT
CCGCGTTACATAACTTACGGTAAATGGCCCGCCTGGCTGACCGCCCAACGACCCCCGCCCATTGACGTCA
ATAATGACGTATGTTCCCATAGTAACGCCAATAGGGACTTTCCATTGACGTCAATGGGTGGAGTATTTAC
GGTAAACTGCCCACTTGGCAGTACATCAAGTGTATCATATGCCAAGTCCGCCCCCTATTGACGTCAATGA
CGGTAAATGGCCCGCCTGGCATTATGCCCAGTACATGACCTTACGGGACTTTCCTACTTGGCAGTACATC
TACGTATTAGTCATCGCTATTACCATGGTGATGCGGTTTTGGCAGTACACCAATGGGCGTGGATAGCGGT
TTGACTCACGGGGATTTCCAAGTCTCCACCCCATTGACGTCAATGGGAGTTTGTTTTGGCACCAAAATCA
ACGGGACTTTCCAAAATGTCGTAATAACCCCGCCCCGTTGACGCAAATGGGCGGTAGGCGTGTACGGTGG
GAGGTCTATATAAGCAGAGGTCGTTTAGTGAACCGTCAGATCACTAGTAGCTTTATTGCGGTAGTTTATC
ACAGTTAAATTGCTAACGCAGTCAGTGCTCGACTGATCACAGGTAAGTATCAAGGTTACAAGACAGGTTT
AAGGAGGCCAATAGAAACTGGGCTTGTCGAGACAGAGAAGATTCTTGCGTTTCTGATAGGCACCTATTGG
TCTTACTGACATCCACTTTGCCTTTCTCTCCACAGGGAAAAAACAATTGACAAGTTTGTACAAAAAAGCA
GGCTCCGAATTCACCGGTGCCGCCACCATGGGGATCCTCCCCCCCAAGAAAAAGAGGAAGGTATCTAGAG
GCCGCAGCCGCCTTTTGGAAGATTTTCGAAACAACCGGTACCCCAATTTACAACTGCGGGAGATTGCTGG
ACATATAATGGAATTTTCCCAAGACCAGCATGGGTCCAGATTCATTCAGCTGAAACTGGAGCGTGCCACA
CCAGCTGAGCGCCAGCTTGTCTTCAATGAAATCCTCCAGGCTGCCTACCAACTCATGGTGGATGTGTTTG
GTAATTACGTCATTCAGAAGTTCTTTGAATTTGGCAGTCTTGAACAGAAGCTGGCTTTGGCAGAACGGAT
TCGAGGCCACGTCCTGTCATTGGCACTACAGATGTATGGCTGCCGTGTTATCCAGAAAGCTCTTGAGTTT
ATTCCTTCAGACCAGCAGAATGAGATGGTTCGGGAACTAGATGGCCATGTCTTGAAGTGTGTGAAAGATC
AGAATGGCAATCACGTGGTTCAGAAATGCATTGAATGTGTACAGCCCCAGTCTTTGCAATTTATCATCGA
CGCGTTTAAGGGACAGGTATTTGCCTTATCCACACATCCTTATGGCTGCCGAGTGATTCAGAGAATCCTG
GAGCACTGTCTCCCTGACCAGACACTCCCTATTTTAGAGGAGCTTCACCAGCACACAGAGCAGCTGGTAC
AGGATCAATATGGAAATTATGTAATCCAACATGTACTGGAGCACGGTCGTCCTGAGGATAAAAGCAAAAT
TGTAGCAGAAATCCGAGGCAATGTACTTGTATTGAGTCAGCACAAATTTGCAAGCAATGTTGTGGAGAAG
TGTGTTACTCACGCCTCACGTACGGAGCGCGCTGTGCTCATCGACGAGGTGTGCACCATGAACGACGGTC
CCCACAGTGCCTTATACACCATGATGAAGGACCAGTATGCCAACTACGTGGTCCAGAAGATGATTGACGT
GGCGGAGCCAGGCCAGCGGAAGATCGTCATGCATAAGATCCGGCCCCACATCGCAACTCTTCGTAAGTAC
ACCTATGGCAAGCACATTCTGGCCAAGCTGGAGAAGTACTACATGAAGAACGGTGTTGACTTAGGGGGGC
CGGCCGGATCCGGGCGCGCCGACGCGCTGGACGATTTCGATCTCGACATGCTGGGTTCTGATGCCCTCGA
TGACTTTGACCTGGATATGTTGGGAAGCGACGCATTGGATGACTTTGATCTGGACATGCTCGGCTCCGAT
GCTCTGGACGATTTCGATCTCGATATGTTATATATCGATTGATTAATTAAGAATTCGACCCAGCTTTCTT
GTACAAAGTGGTTGATATCCAGCACAGTGGCGGCCGCTCGAGTCTAGAGGGCCCGCGGTTCGAAGGTAAG
CCTATCCCTAACCCTCTCCTCGGTCTCGATTCTACGCGTACCGGTTAGCAATTGTTTTTTCGATGAGTTT
GGACAAACCACAACTAGAATGCAGTGAAAAAAATGCTTTATTTGTGAAATTTGTGATGCTATTGCTTTAT
TTGTAACCATTATAAGCTGCAATAAACAAGTTAACAACAACAATTGCATTCATTTTATGTTTCAGGTTCA
GGGGGAGGTGTGGGAGGTTTTTTAAAGCAAGTAAAACCTCTACAAATGTGGTACTTAAGAGGGGGAGACC
AAAGGGCGAGACGTTAAGGCCTCACGTGACATGTGAGCAAAAGGCCAGCAAAAGGCCAGGAACCGTAAAA
AGGCCGCGTTGCTGGCGTTTTTCCATAGGCTCCGCCCCCCTGACGAGCATCACAAAAATCGACGCTCAAG
TCAGAGGTGGCGAAACCCGACAGGACTATAAAGATACCAGGCGTTTCCCCCTGGAAGCTCCCTCGTGCGC
TCTCCTGTTCCGACCCTGCCGCTTACCGGATACCTGTCCGCCTTTCTCCCTTCGGGAAGCGTGGCGCTTT
CTCATAGCTCACGCTGTAGGTATCTCAGTTCGGTGTAGGTCGTTCGCTCCAAGCTGGGCTGTGTGCACGA
ACCCCCCGTTCAGCCCGACCGCTGCGCCTTATCCGGTAACTATCGTCTTGAGTCCAACCCGGTAAGACAC
GACTTATCGCCACTGGCAGCAGCCACTGGTAACAGGATTAGCAGAGCGAGGTATGTAGGCGGTGCTACAG
AGTTCTTGAAGTGGTGGCCTAACTACGGCTACACTAGAAGGACAGTATTTGGTATCTGCGCTCTGCTGAA
GCCAGTTACCTTCGGAAAAAGAGTTGGTAGCTCTTGATCCGGCAAACAAACCACGCTGGTAGCGGTGGTT
TTTTTGTTTGCAAGCAGCAGATTACGCGCAGAAAAAAAGGATCTCAAGAAGATCCTTTGATCTTTTCTAC
GGGGTCTGACGCTCAGTGGAACGAAAACTCACGTTAAGGGATTTTGGTCATGCCGTCTCAGAAGAACTCG
TCAAGAAGGCGATAGAAGGCGATGCGCTGCGAATCGGGAGCGGCGATACCGTAAAGCACGAGGAAGCGGT
CAGCCCATTCGCCGCCAAGCTCTTCAGCAATATCACGGGTAGCCAACGCTATGTCCTGATAGCGGTCCGC
CACACCCAGCCGGCCACAGTCGATGAATCCAGAAAAGCGGCCATTTTCCACCATGATATTCGGCAAGCAG
GCATCGCCATGGGTCACGACGAGATCCTCGCCGTCGGGCATGCTCGCCTTGAGCCTGGCGAACAGTTCGG
CTGGCGCGAGCCCCTGATGCTCTTCGTCCAGATCATCCTGATCGACAAGACCGGCTTCCATCCGAGTACG
TGCTCGCTCGATGCGATGTTTCGCTTGGTGGTCGAATGGGCAGGTAGCCGGATCAAGCGTATGCAGCCGC
CGCATTGCATCAGCCATGATGGATACTTTCTCGGCAGGAGCAAGGTGAGATGACAGGAGATCCTGCCCCG
GCACTTCGCCCAATAGCAGCCAGTCCCTTCCCGCTTCAGTGACAACGTCGAGCACAGCTGCGCAAGGAAC
GCCCGTCGTGGCCAGCCACGATAGCCGCGCTGCCTCGTCTTGCAGTTCATTCAGGGCACCGGACAGGTCG
GTCTTGACAAAAAGAACCGGGCGCCCCTGCGCTGACAGCCGGAACACGGCGGCATCAGAGCAGCCGATTG
TCTGTTGTGCCCAGTCATAGCCGAATAGCCTCTCCACCCAAGCGGCCGGAGAACCTGCGTGCAATCCATC
TTGTTCAATCATAATATTATTGAAGCATTTATCAGGGTTCGTCTCGTCCCGGTCTCCTCCCATGCATG
Features (pLannotate 1.2.2; 13 found; start..end, strand, type, name):
    140..517     +  enhancer       CMV enhancer: human cytomegalovirus immediate early enhancer
    519..718     +  promoter       CMV promoter: human cytomegalovirus (CMV) immediate early promoter
    813..945     +  intron         chimeric intron: chimera between introns from human β-globin and immunoglobulin heavy chain genes
    960..984     +  protein_bind   attB1: mutant version of attB; recombination site for the Gateway® BP reaction BP Clonase™
   1050..2102    +  CDS            PUM1 (fragment): PUM1_HUMAN - Also known as KIAA0099 From Homo sapiens (Human).
   2121..2270    +  CDS            VP64: tetrameric repeat of the minimal activation domain of herpes simplex virus VP16 (Beerli et al., 1998)
   2298..2322    -  protein_bind   attB2: mutant version of attB; recombination site for the Gateway® BP reaction BP Clonase™
   2375..2416    +  CDS            V5 tag: epitope tag from simian virus 5
   2471..2552    -  polyA_signal   SV40 poly(A) signal: SV40 polyadenylation signal
   2575..2643    -  CDS            large T antigen (fragment): large T antigen from SV40 (simian virus 40)
   2750..3337    -  rep_origin     ori: high-copy-number ColE1/pMB1/pBR322/pUC origin of replication
   3418..4212    -  CDS            NeoR/KanR: aminoglycoside phosphotransferase from Tn5; aph(3')-II (or nptII); confers resistance to neomycin, kanamycin, and G418 (Geneticin®)
   4213..4239    -  promoter       AmpR promoter (fragment): bla
