[The description below was written by a language model from this plasmid's Addgene catalogue record and pLannotate feature annotations shown in this document.]
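Description:
pAC1357-pmax-NLSPUFw_VP64 is a small (about 4.3 kb) mammalian expression plasmid built on the Gateway destination backbone pAC90-pmax-DEST. It is propagated in E. coli through a high-copy ColE1/pUC-type origin and selected with kanamycin via a Tn5 aminoglycoside phosphotransferase (NeoR/KanR) gene, which the annotation places downstream of a short fragment of the bla promoter. No mammalian promoter is annotated for this marker, so the record does not support its use for G418 selection in mammalian cells.

The expression cassette is driven by the human cytomegalovirus immediate-early enhancer and promoter, followed by a chimeric β-globin/immunoglobulin intron that generally improves transcript processing and expression. The insert sits between attB1 and attB2 sites, the scars expected after a Gateway recombination into the destination vector, although the record lists the cloning method as unknown. It encodes a synthetic fusion of a Pumilio/FBF (PUF) RNA-binding domain, annotated as a fragment of human PUM1 and designated the "w" variant, with a C-terminal VP64 transcriptional activation domain, a tetramer of the minimal herpes simplex VP16 activator. The name indicates an N-terminal nuclear localization signal, though this is not separately annotated. A V5 epitope sequence lies after attB2; whether it is translated in frame with the fusion cannot be determined from the record. An SV40 polyadenylation signal terminates the transcript.

The plasmid belongs to the Casilio system, a CRISPR-Cas9–Pumilio hybrid for gene regulation and genomic labeling. In that context, it supplies a PUF-tethered activator module. The specific RNA motif recognized by PUFw is not given in the record.
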