Addgene plasmid #71883: pAC1357-pmax-NLSPUFw_VP64
Purpose: NLSPUFw_VP64 in expression vector pmax
Depositing lab: Albert Cheng. Depositing organization: Jackson Laboratory. Publication: Casilio: a versatile CRISPR-Cas9-Pumilio hybrid for gene regulation and genomic labeling. Cheng AW, Jillette N, Lee P, Plaskon D, Fujiwara Y, Wang W, Taghbalout A, Wang H. Cell Res. 2016 Feb;26(2):254-7. doi: 10.1038/cr.2016.3. Epub 2016 Jan 15. PubMed 26768771.
Backbone
  Vector backbone: pAC90-pmax-DEST
  Vector type: Mammalian Expression
Growth in bacteria
  Bacterial resistance: Kanamycin, 50 μg/mL
  Growth temperature: 37°C
  Growth strain: DH5alpha
  Copy number: Unknown
Gene/Insert
  Gene/Insert name: PUFw_VP64
  Species: Synthetic
  Tag / fusion protein: VP64 (C terminal on insert)
  Cloning method: Unknown
  Sequencing primers: 5′ gggcttgtcgagacagagaagat; 3′ ACCGAGGAGAGGGTTAGGGAT
Terms and licenses: Academic/Nonprofit Terms; Industry Terms: Not Available to Industry
Depositor comments: Please visit http://casil.io for more information, updates, and protocols.
How to cite: pAC1357-pmax-NLSPUFw_VP64 was a gift from Albert Cheng (Addgene plasmid # 71883)
