>Addgene plasmid #71883 | pAC1357-pmax-NLSPUFw_VP64 | addgene partial sequence | sequence record 136851 | CMV-F 5'-CGCAAATGGGCGGTAGGCGTG-3'
TGAACCGTCAGATCACTAGTAGCTTTATTGCGGTAGTTTATCACAGTTAAATTGCTAACGCAGTCAGTGC
TCGACTGATCACAGGTAAGTATCAAGGTTACAAGACAGGTTTAAGGAGGCCAATAGAAACTGGGCTTGTC
GAGACAGAGAAGATTCTTGCGTTTCTGATAGGCACCTATTGGTCTTACTGACATCCACTTTGCCTTTCTC
TCCACAGGGAAAAAACAATTGACAAGTTTGTACAAAAAAGCAGGCTCCGAATTCACCGGTGCCGCCACCA
TGGGGATCCTCCCCCCCAAGAAAAAGAGGAAGGTATCTAGAGGCCGCAGCCGCCTTTTGGAAGATTTTCG
AAACAACCGGTACCCCAATTTACAACTGCGGGAGATTGCTGGACATATAATGGAATTTTCCCAAGACCAG
CATGGGTCCAGATTCATTCAGCTGAAACTGGAGCGTGCCACACCAGCTGAGCGCCAGCTTGTCTTCAATG
AAATCCTCCAGGCTGCCTACCAACTCATGGTGGATGTGTTTGGTAATTACGTCATTCAGAAGTTCTTTGA
ATTTGGCAGTCTTGAACAGAAGCTGGCTTTGGCAGAACGGATTCGAGGCCACGTCCTGTCATTGGCACTA
CAGATGTATGGCTGCCGTGTTATCCAGAAAGCTCTTGAGTTTATTCCTTCAGACCAGCAGAATGAGATGG
TTCGGGAACTAGATGGCCATGTCTTGAAGTGTGTGAAAGATCAGAATGGCAATCACGTGGTTCA
