>Addgene plasmid #71883 | pAC1357-pmax-NLSPUFw_VP64 | addgene partial sequence | sequence record 136938 | EBV-rev 5'-GTGGTTTGTCCAAACTCATC-3'
CGTAGAATCGAGACCGAGGAGAGGGTTAGGGATAGGCTTACCTTCGAACCGCGGGCCCTCTAGACTCGAG
CGGCCGCCACTGTGCTGGATATCAACCACTTTGTACAAGAAAGCTGGGTCGAATTCTTAATTAATCAATC
GATATATAACATATCGAGATCGAAATCGTCCAGAGCATCGGAGCCGAGCATGTCCAGATCAAAGTCATCC
AATGCGTCGCTTCCCAACATATCCAGGTCAAAGTCATCGAGGGCATCAGAACCCAGCATGTCGAGATCGA
AATCGTCCAGCGCGTCGGCGCGCCCGGATCCGGCCGGCCCCCCTAAGTCAACACCGTTCTTCATGTAGTA
CTTCTCCAGCTTGGCCAGAATGTGCTTGCCATAGGTGTACTTACGAAGAGTTGCGATGTGGGGCCGGATC
TTATGCATGACGATCTTCCGCTGGCCTGGCTCCGCCACGTCAATCATCTTCTGGACCACGTAGTTGGCAT
ACTGGTCCTTCATCATGGTGTATAAGGCACTGTGGGGACCGTCGTTCATGGTGCACACCTCGTCGATGAG
CACAGCGCGCTCCGTACGTGAGGCGTGAGTAACACACTTCTCCACAACATTGCTTGCAAATTTGTGCTGA
CTCAATACAAGTACATTGCCTCGGATTTCTGCTACAATTTTGCTTTTATCCTCAGGACGACCGTGCTCCA
GTACATGTTGGATTACATAATTTCCATATTGATCCTGTACCAGCTGCTCTGTGTGCTGGTGAAGCTCCTC
TAAAATAGGGAGTGTCTGGTCAGGGAGACAGTGCTCCAGGATTCTCTGAATCACTCGGCAGCCATAAGGA
TGTGTGGATAAGGCAAATACCTGTCCCTTAAACGCGTCGATGATAAATTGCAAAGACTGGGGCTGTACAC
ATTCAATGCATTTCTGAACCACGTGATTGCCATTCTGATCTTTCACACACTT
